Addgene plasmid #106864: gh265
Purpose: expression of gRNA targeting ALG11
Depositing lab: Eric-Paul Bennett. Depositing organization: University of Copenhagen. Publication: A validated gRNA library for CRISPR/Cas9 targeting of the human glycosyltransferase genome. Narimatsu Y, Joshi HJ, Zhang Y, Gomes C, Chen YH, Lorenzetti F, Furukawa S, Schjoldager K, Hansen L, Clausen H, Bennett EP, Wandall HH. Glycobiology. 2018 Jan 5. pii: 4791732. doi: 10.1093/glycob/cwx101. PubMed 29315387.
Backbone
  Vector backbone: EPB104
  Backbone manufacturer: Eric-Paul Bennett (Addgene plasmid # 68369)
  Backbone size w/o insert (bp): 2376
  Vector type: Mammalian Expression
Growth in bacteria
  Bacterial resistance: Ampicillin, 100 μg/mL
  Growth temperature: 37°C
  Growth strain: DH5alpha
  Copy number: High Copy
Gene/Insert
  Gene/Insert name: ALG11
  gRNA/shRNA sequence: GCAGCAGTCTGATTCCCCAA
  Species: H. sapiens (human)
  Entrez Gene: ALG11 (a.k.a. CDG1P, GT8)
  Cloning method: Restriction Enzyme; 5′ cloning site unknown (unknown if destroyed); 3′ cloning site unknown (unknown if destroyed)
  Sequencing primers: 5′ T7NP
Terms and licenses: Academic/Nonprofit Terms; Industry Terms: Not Available to Industry
How to cite: gh265 was a gift from Eric-Paul Bennett (Addgene plasmid # 106864 ; http://n2t.net/addgene:106864 ; RRID:Addgene_106864)
