[The description below was written by a language model from this plasmid's Addgene catalogue record and pLannotate feature annotations shown in this document.]
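Description:
gh265 is a small mammalian-expression guide RNA plasmid built on the EPB104 backbone and designed to express a single CRISPR/Cas9 guide against human ALG11 (also known as CDG1P or GT8), a glycosyltransferase gene. It belongs to a validated gRNA collection covering the human glycosyltransferase genome. The sequenced construct is about 2.8 kb and is propagated in E. coli as a high-copy plasmid through a ColE1/pUC-type origin, with selection by ampicillin through the β-lactamase gene and its native bla promoter.

The functional payload is a compact Pol III cassette. A human U6 snRNA promoter sits directly upstream of a short gap in the annotation, which is where the 20-nucleotide ALG11 targeting spacer would be expected, and this is followed by the Streptococcus pyogenes Cas9 guide RNA scaffold. Transcription from U6 therefore yields a complete single guide RNA able to direct SpCas9 to the ALG11 locus. The plasmid carries no Cas9 coding sequence, no reporter and no mammalian selection marker in the annotated features, so the nuclease must be supplied separately, for example from a co-transfected plasmid or a Cas9-expressing cell line.

The remaining annotations are short fragments of lacI, an RSF origin, an M13 origin and lacZα, which look like cloning-vector remnants rather than functional elements. There is also a T7 promoter, which lies near the U6 cassette on the circular map and likely relates to the listed sequencing primer. The insert was introduced by restriction cloning, but the record does not state the sites used. Typical use is transient delivery into human cells to knock out or edit ALG11 in glycosylation studies.
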