Features (pLannotate 1.2.2; 10 found; start..end, strand, type, name):
      1..241     +  promoter       U6 promoter: RNA polymerase III promoter for human U6 snRNA
    270..345     +  misc_RNA       gRNA scaffold: guide RNA scaffold for the Streptococcus pyogenes CRISPR/Cas9 system
    392..439     -  CDS            lacI (fragment): lac repressor; lacI; The lac repressor binds to the lac operator to inhibit transcription in E. coli. This inhibition can be relieved by adding lactose or isopropyl-β-D-thiogalactopyranoside (IPTG).
    476..516     -  rep_origin     RSF ori (fragment): Plasmids containing the RSF 1030 origin of replication can be propagated in E. coli cells that contain additional plasmids with compatible origins.
    594..1182    -  rep_origin     ori: high-copy-number ColE1/pMB1/pBR322/pUC origin of replication
   1353..2213    -  CDS            AmpR: β-lactamase; bla; confers resistance to ampicillin, carbenicillin, and related antibiotics
   2214..2318    -  promoter       AmpR promoter: bla
   2344..2475    -  rep_origin     M13 ori (fragment): M13 bacteriophage origin of replication; arrow indicates direction of (+) strand synthesis
   2496..2652    -  CDS            lacZα (fragment): LacZα fragment of β-galactosidase; lacZ fragment
   2661..2679    +  promoter       T7 promoter: promoter for bacteriophage T7 RNA polymerase
>Addgene plasmid #106864 | gh265 | addgene full sequence | sequence record 242878 | Addgene NGS Result
GAGGGCCTATTTCCCATGATTCCTTCATATTTGCATATACGATACAAGGCTGTTAGAGAGATAATTGGAA
TTAATTTGACTGTAAACACAAAGATATTAGTACAAAATACGTGACGTAGAAAGTAATAATTTCTTGGGTA
GTTTGCAGTTTTAAAATTATGTCTTAAAATGGACTATCATATGCTTACCGTAACTTGAAAGTATTTCGAT
TTCTTGGCTTTATATATCTTGTGGAAAGGACGAAACACCGCAGCAGTCTGATTCCCCAAGTTTTAGAGCT
AGAAATAGCAAGTTAAAATAAGGCTAGTCCGTTATCAACTTGAAAAAGTGGCACCGAGTCGGTGCTTTTT
TTGGTACCTGGAGCACAAGACTGGCCTCATGGGCCTTCCGCTCACTGCCCGCTTTCCAGTCGGGAAACCT
GTCGTGCCAGCTGCATTAACATGGTCATAGCTGTTTCCTTGCGTATTGGGCGCTCTCCGCTTCCTCGCTC
ACTGACTCGCTGCGCTCGGTCGTTCGGGTAAAGCCTGGGGTGCCTAATGAGCAAAAGGCCAGCAAAAGGC
CAGGAACCGTAAAAAGGCCGCGTTGCTGGCGTTTTTCCATAGGCTCCGCCCCCCTGACGAGCATCACAAA
AATCGACGCTCAAGTCAGAGGTGGCGAAACCCGACAGGACTATAAAGATACCAGGCGTTTCCCCCTGGAA
GCTCCCTCGTGCGCTCTCCTGTTCCGACCCTGCCGCTTACCGGATACCTGTCCGCCTTTCTCCCTTCGGG
AAGCGTGGCGCTTTCTCATAGCTCACGCTGTAGGTATCTCAGTTCGGTGTAGGTCGTTCGCTCCAAGCTG
GGCTGTGTGCACGAACCCCCCGTTCAGCCCGACCGCTGCGCCTTATCCGGTAACTATCGTCTTGAGTCCA
ACCCGGTAAGACACGACTTATCGCCACTGGCAGCAGCCACTGGTAACAGGATTAGCAGAGCGAGGTATGT
AGGCGGTGCTACAGAGTTCTTGAAGTGGTGGCCTAACTACGGCTACACTAGAAGAACAGTATTTGGTATC
TGCGCTCTGCTGAAGCCAGTTACCTTCGGAAAAAGAGTTGGTAGCTCTTGATCCGGCAAACAAACCACCG
CTGGTAGCGGTGGTTTTTTTGTTTGCAAGCAGCAGATTACGCGCAGAAAAAAAGGATCTCAAGAAGATCC
TTTGATCTTTTCTACGGGGTCTGACGCTCAGTGGAACGAAAACTCACGTTAAGGGATTTTGGTCATGAGA
TTATCAAAAAGGATCTTCAACTAGATCCTTTTAAATTAAAAATGAAGTTTTAAATCAATCTAAAGTATAT
ATGAGTAAACTTGGTCTGACAGTTACCAATGCTTAATCAGTGAGGCACCTATCTCAGCGATCTGTCTATT
TCGTTCATCCATAGTTGCCTGACTCCCCGTCGTGTAGATAACTACGATACGGGAGGGCTTACCATCTGGC
CCCAGTGCTGCAATGATACCGCGAGAACCACGCTCACCGGCTCCAGATTTATCAGCAATAAACCAGCCAG
CCGGAAGGGCCGAGCGCAGAAGTGGTCCTGCAACTTTATCCGCCTCCATCCAGTCTATTAATTGTTGCCG
GGAAGCTAGAGTAAGTAGTTCGCCAGTTAATAGTTTGCGCAACGTTGTTGCCATTGCTACAGGCATCGTG
GTGTCACGCTCGTCGTTTGGTATGGCTTCATTCAGCTCCGGTTCCCAACGATCAAGGCGAGTTACATGAT
CCCCCATGTTGTGCAAAAAAGCGGTTAGCTCCTTCGGTCCTCCGATCGTTGTCAGAAGTAAGTTGGCCGC
AGTGTTATCACTCATGGTTATGGCAGCACTGCATAATTCTCTTACTGTCATGCCATCCGTAAGATGCTTT
TCTGTGACTGGTGAGTACTCAACCAAGTCATTCTGAGAATAGTGTATGCGGCGACCGAGTTGCTCTTGCC
CGGCGTCAATACGGGATAATACCGCGCCACATAGCAGAACTTTAAAAGTGCTCATCATTGGAAAACGTTC
TTCGGGGCGAAAACTCTCAAGGATCTTACCGCTGTTGAGATCCAGTTCGATGTAACCCACTCGTGCACCC
AACTGATCTTCAGCATCTTTTACTTTCACCAGCGTTTCTGGGTGAGCAAAAACAGGAAGGCAAAATGCCG
CAAAAAAGGGAATAAGGGCGACACGGAAATGTTGAATACTCATACTCTTCCTTTTTCAATATTATTGAAG
CATTTATCAGGGTTATTGTCTCATGAGCGGATACATATTTGAATGTATTTAGAAAAATAAACAAATAGGG
GTTCCGCGCACATTTCCCCGAAAAGTGCCACCTAAATTGTAAGCGTTAATATTTTGTTAAAATTCGCGTT
AAATTTTTGTTAAATCAGCTCATTTTTTAACCAATAGGCCGAAATCGGCAAAATCCCTTATAAATCAAAA
GAATAGACCGAGATAGGGTTGAGTGGCCGCTACAGGGCGCTCCCATTCGCCATTCAGGCTGCGCAACTGT
TGGGAAGGGCGTTTCGGTGCGGGCCTCTTCGCTATTACGCCAGCTGGCGAAAGGGGGATGTGCTGCAAGG
CGATTAAGTTGGGTAACGCCAGGGTTTTCCCAGTCACGACGTTGTAAAACGACGGCCAGTGAGCGCGACG
TAATACGACTCACTATAGGGCGAATTGGCGGAAGGCCGTCAAGGCCACGTGTCTTGTCCAGAGCTCGATA
TCGAATTAATTCGATATCGAGTAATTC
